>Addgene plasmid #179010 | pBBK26 pHomL-TEF2p-Neon(gfp)-Link-GFPdropout-SSA1t-HomR (AmpR) | addgene full sequence | sequence record 368803 | Addgene NGS Result
TTACCAATGCTTAATCAGTGAGGCACCTATCTCAGCGATCTGTCTATTTCGTTCATCCATAGTTGCCTGA
CTCCCCGTCGTGTAGATAACTACGATACGGGAGGGCTTACCATCTGGCCCCAGTGCTGCAATGATACCGC
GGGACCCACGCTCACCGGCTCCAGATTTATCAGCAATAAACCAGCCAGCCGGAAGGGCCGAGCGCAGAAG
TGGTCCTGCAACTTTATCCGCCTCCATCCAGTCTATTAATTGTTGCCGGGAAGCTAGAGTAAGTAGTTCG
CCAGTTAATAGTTTGCGCAACGTTGTTGCCATTGCTACAGGCATCGTGGTGTCACGCTCGTCGTTTGGTA
TGGCTTCATTCAGCTCCGGTTCCCAACGATCAAGGCGAGTTACATGATCCCCCATGTTGTGCAAAAAAGC
GGTTAGCTCCTTCGGTCCTCCGATCGTTGTCAGAAGTAAGTTGGCCGCAGTGTTATCACTCATGGTTATG
GCAGCACTGCATAATTCTCTTACTGTCATGCCATCCGTAAGATGCTTTTCTGTGACTGGTGAGTACTCAA
CCAAGTCATTCTGAGAATAGTGTATGCGGCGACCGAGTTGCTCTTGCCCGGCGTCAATACGGGATAATAC
CGCGCCACATAGCAGAACTTTAAAAGTGCTCATCATTGGAAAACGTTCTTCGGGGCGAAAACTCTCAAGG
ATCTTACCGCTGTTGAGATCCAGTTCGATGTAACCCACTCGTGCACCCAACTGATCTTCAGCATCTTTTA
CTTTCACCAGCGTTTCTGGGTGAGCAAAAACAGGAAGGCAAAATGCCGCAAAAAAGGGAATAAGGGCGAC
ACGGAAATGTTGAATACTCATACTCTTCCTTTTTCAATATTATTGAAGCATTTATCAGGGTTATTGTCTC
ATGAGCGGATACATATTTGAATGTATTTAGAAAAATAAACAAATAGGGGTTCCGCGCACATTTCCCCGAA
AAGTGCCACCTGTCATGACCAAAATCCCTTAACGTGAGTTTTCGTTCCACTGAGCGTCAGACCCCGTAGA
AAAGATCAAAGGATCTTCTTGAGATCCTTTTTTTCTGCGCGTAATCTGCTGCTTGCAAACAAAAAAACCA
CCGCTACCAGCGGTGGTTTGTTTGCCGGATCAAGAGCTACCAACTCTTTTTCCGAAGGTAACTGGCTTCA
GCAGAGCGCAGATACCAAATACTGTTCTTCTAGTGTAGCCGTAGTTAGGCCACCACTTCAAGAACTCTGT
AGCACCGCCTACATACCTCGCTCTGCTAATCCTGTTACCAGTGGCTGCTGCCAGTGGCGATAAGTCGTGT
CTTACCGGGTTGGACTCAAGACGATAGTTACCGGATAAGGCGCAGCGGTCGGGCTGAACGGGGGGTTCGT
GCACACAGCCCAGCTTGGAGCGAACGACCTACACCGAACTGAGATACCTACAGCGTGAGCTATGAGAAAG
CGCCACGCTTCCCGAAGGGAGAAAGGCGGACAGGTATCCGGTAAGCGGCAGGGTCGGAACAGGAGAGCGC
ACGAGGGAGCTTCCAGGGGGAAACGCCTGGTATCTTTATAGTCCTGTCGGGTTTCGCCACCTCTGACTTG
AGCGTCGATTTTTGTGATGCTCGTCAGGGGGGCGGAGCCTATGGAAAAACGCCAGCAACGCGGCCTTTTT
ACGGTTCCTGGCCTTTTGCTGGCCTTTTGCTCACATGTTCTTTCCTGCGTTATCCCCTGATTCTGTGGAT
AACCGTGCGGCCGCCAATGTTATCTATTGGCAGATGTTCATACGGGGCTTTCAAATATTGATGAAATTAT
GTGATGTTTAGAAGAAGATTCGAACTGTTTTCAGTAGATTTGGTAACTGTGCAACCATAACTCATGCCCC
CTATTTATCGGCATTGAGATTGTAAAGGAAGTAAAACGCATTTTTGCAGATCTGTTCTCTTATGTATTTT
TAATCGTCCTTGTATGGAAGTATCAAAGGGGACGTTCTTCACCTCCTTGGAAAACGCAAACTTTCTTTTT
GCCTATCACAGTATCTTATCGAGCTAACTATTTTCGACACACATGAAAAAGCAGAAATATTAACGAAAAA
GAAAAGAAAGACCATGTCATGTACGGGCAATCAGAATATGCAAGATGAGCGGGAACGGGCGAAATGTGCA
CGCGCACAACTTACGAAACGCGGATGAGTCACTGACAGCCACCGCAGAGGTTCTGACTCCTACTGAGCTC
TATTGGAGGTGGCAGAACCGGTAATCCCACAGTGAGCAACTTGACAAACCAACAGATATAGGCTGTGTCT
TAAAATATACCATCCAATACCTTGATGAACTTTTCAAAGATGACTAAAATAAGTGAAATTTCAACATTAA
CTTCGAGCTGTAAACACAGTGGTTTCTTTGCATAAACACCATCAGCCTCAAGTCGTCAAGTAAAGATTTC
GTGTTCATGCAGATAGATAACAATCTATATGTTGATAATTAGCGTTGCCTCATCAATGCGTACACGAAGA
ATATACTAAAAAATGAGCAGGCAAGATAAACGAAGGCAAAGATGACAGAGCAGAAAGCCCTAGTAAAGCG
TATTACAAATGAAACCAAGATTCAGATTGCGATCCCTGAATTCGCATCTAGATGGTAGAGCCACAAACAG
CCGGTACAAGCAACGATCTCCAGGACCATCTGAATCATGCGCGGATGACACGAACTCACGACGGCGATCA
CAGACATTAACCCACAGTACAGACACTGCGACAACGTGGCAATTCGTCGCAATACCGTCTCACTGAACTG
GCCGATAATTGCAGACGAACGTTGATAGGTCAAGATCAATGTAAACAATTACTTTGTTATGTAGAGTTTT
TTTAGCTACCTATATTCCACCATAACATCAATCATGCGGTTGCTGGTGTATTTACCAATAATGTTTAATG
TATATATATATATATATATATGGGGCCGTATACTTACATATAGTAGATGTCAAGCGTAGGCGCTTCCCCT
GCCGGCTGTGAGGGCGCCATAACCAAGGTATCTATAGACCGCCAATCAGCAAACTACCTCCGTACATTCA
TGTTGCACCCACACATTTATACACCCAGACCGCGACAAATTACCCATAAGGTTGTTTGTGACGGCGTCGT
ACAAGAGAACGTGGGAACTTTTTAGGCTCACCAAAAAAGAAAGAAAAAATACGAGTTGCTGACAGAAGCC
TCAAGAAAAAAAAAATTCTTCTTCGACTATGCTGGAGGCAGAGATGATCGAGCCGGTAGTTAACTATATA
TAGCTAAATTGGTTCCATCACCTTCTTTTCTGGTGTCGCTCCTTCTAGTGCTATTTCTGGCTTTTCCTAT
TTTTTTTTTTCCATTTTTCTTTCTCTCTTTCTAATATATAAATTCTCTTGCATTTTCTATTTTTCTCTCT
ATCTATTCTACTTGTTTATTCCCTTCAAGGTTTTTTTTTAAGGAGTACTTGTTTTTAGAATATACGGTCA
ACGAACTATAATTAACTAAACAGATCTATGGTTTCTAAGGGTGAAGAAGATAACATGGCTTCTTTGCCAG
CCACCCACGAGTTGCACATCTTCGGTTCCATTAACGGTGTCGACTTCGATATGGTCGGTCAAGGTACCGG
TAACCCAAACGACGGTTACGAAGAATTGAACTTGAAGTCTACCAAGGGCGACTTGCAGTTCTCCCCTTGG
ATTTTGGTTCCACACATCGGTTACGGTTTCCACCAATACTTGCCATACCCAGACGGTATGTCCCCATTCC
AAGCCGCCATGGTTGACGGTTCTGGTTACCAAGTCCACAGAACCATGCAATTCGAAGATGGTGCTTCCTT
GACCGTGAACTACAGATACACCTACGAAGGTTCTCACATCAAGGGCGAAGCCCAAGTTAAGGGTACCGGT
TTCCCTGCTGACGGTCCAGTCATGACTAACTCCTTGACCGCTGCTGACTGGTGTCGTTCCAAGAAAACCT
ACCCAAACGATAAGACCATCATTTCCACTTTCAAGTGGTCCTACACCACCGGTAACGGCAAGAGATACCG
CTCTACCGCTCGTACCACCTACACCTTCGCCAAGCCAATGGCTGCCAACTACTTGAAGAACCAGCCTATG
TACGTTTTCCGTAAGACCGAGCTGAAGCATTCCAAGACTGAATTGAACTTCAAGGAATGGCAAAAGGCTT
TCACCGACGTCATGGGTATGGACGAATTGTACAAGTCTGGTCCTTCTGGCCCAACTGGTTCTTGAGACCG
AAAGTGAAACGTGATTTCATGCGTCATTTTGAACATTTTGTAAATCTTATTTAATAATGTGTGCGGCAAT
TCACATTTAATTTATGAATGTTTTCTTAACATCGCGGCAACTCAAGAAACGGCAGGTTCGGATCTTAGCT
ACTAGAGAAAGAGGAGAAATACTAGATGCGTAAAGGCGAAGAGCTGTTCACTGGTGTCGTCCCTATTCTG
GTGGAACTGGATGGTGATGTCAACGGTCATAAGTTTTCCGTGCGTGGCGAGGGTGAAGGTGACGCAACTA
ATGGTAAACTGACGCTGAAGTTCATCTGTACTACTGGTAAACTGCCGGTTCCTTGGCCGACTCTGGTAAC
GACGCTGACTTATGGTGTTCAGTGCTTTGCTCGTTATCCGGACCATATGAAGCAGCATGACTTCTTCAAG
TCCGCCATGCCGGAAGGCTATGTGCAGGAACGCACGATTTCCTTTAAGGATGACGGCACGTACAAAACGC
GTGCGGAAGTGAAATTTGAAGGCGATACCCTGGTAAACCGCATTGAGCTGAAAGGCATTGACTTTAAAGA
GGACGGCAATATCCTGGGCCATAAGCTGGAATACAATTTTAACAGCCACAATGTTTACATCACCGCCGAT
AAACAAAAAAATGGCATTAAAGCGAATTTTAAAATTCGCCACAACGTGGAGGATGGCAGCGTGCAGCTGG
CTGATCACTACCAGCAAAACACTCCAATCGGTGATGGTCCTGTTCTGCTGCCAGACAATCACTATCTGAG
CACGCAAAGCGTTCTGTCTAAAGATCCGAACGAGAAACGCGATCATATGGTTCTGCTGGAGTTCGTAACC
GCAGCGGGCATCACGCATGGTATGGATGAACTGTACAAATGACCAGGCATCAAATAAAACGAAAGGCTCA
GTCGAAAGACTGGGCCTTTCGTTTTATCTGTTGTTTGTCGGTGAACGCTCTCTACTAGAGTCACACTGGC
TCACCTTCGGGTGGGCCTTTCTGCGTTTATAGGTCTCAATCCTAACTCGAGGCCAATTGGTGCGGCAATT
GATAATAACGAAAATGTCTTTTAATGATCTGGGTATAATGAGGAATTTTCCGAACGTTTTTACTTTATAT
ATATATATACATGTAACATATATTCTATACGCTATAGAGAAAGGAAATTTTTCAATTAAAAAAAAAATAG
AGAAAGAGTTTCACTTCTTGATTATCGCTAACACTAATGGTTGAAGTACTGCTACTTTAATTTTATGCTG
CCAATGAGACGACGGGGTCATCACGGCTCATCATGCGCCAAACAAATGTGTGCAATACACGCTCGGATGA
CTGCATGATGACCGCACTGACTGGGGACAGCAGATCCACCTAAGCCTGTGAGAGAAGCAGACACCCGACA
GATCAAGGCAGTTAACTAGTGCACTGCAGTACAAATCGTCCCCAACAAAAGTGGGCTCTCAAAATTCATC
ACATTTAAATGCATATAGGAAGAGCAACAGTTGGTTTGCATCTGATGTTCCTTAAAGATTTCGACATAAT
GTGCGAAGTAGATCCCTTCAGCACTGTACTTGTTTTTGCGACTAGATTGTAAATCATTCTTTATTTAATC
TCTTTCTTTAACTACTGCTTAAAGTATAATTTGGTCCGTAGTTTAATAACTATACTAAGCGAACGCTCTC
TCGAAATTTTTCTTAACGCGTCCTTGTACTGCGTCTAACGCTTTTGCCACTTGGATTTCTATTATAGGAA
ATAGTCTCACTTACTGGGCGACGAATTTTCGCGTTTTGATGAAGCACAGGAAGAATTTCTTTATGCTCAG
AAGTTTGACAGCAAGCAAGTTCATCATTCGAACTAGCCTTATTGTTTTAGTTCAGTGACAGCGAACTGCC
GTACTCGATGCTTTATTTCTCACGGTAGAGCGGAAGAACAGATAGATCCCTACATATTGCTACCACTTCT
ATTACACAATAGTTTCAATAGCTTGCAGCGTAGCTAAACTCTAAAATTTATCTAAATCACTCATATAAAC
CGAACCCTTCCCCTTCCGCTTATAGTACAGCTGATGCTCCTTCACTATTTTAACATGTGGAATTCTTGAA
AGAATGAAATCGCCATGCCAAGCCATCACACGGTCTTTTATGCAATTGATTGACCGCCTGCAACACATAG
GCAGTAAAATTTTTACAAGCAGTAGCAGAACAGGCCACACAATCGCAAGTGATTAACGTCCACACAGGTA
TAGGGTTTCTGGACCATATGATACATGCTCTGGCCAAGCATTCCGGCTGGTCGCTAATCGTTGAGTGCCG
AGCGGCCGCGATTATCAAAAAGGATCTTCACCTAGATCCTTTTAAATTAAAAATGAAGTTTTAAATCAAT
CTAAAGTATATATGAGTAAACTTGGTCTGACAG
Features (pLannotate 1.2.2; 12 found; start..end, strand, type, name):
      1..861     -  CDS            AmpR: β-lactamase; bla; confers resistance to ampicillin, carbenicillin, and related antibiotics
    862..966     -  promoter       AmpR promoter: bla
   1069..1657    +  rep_origin     ori: high-copy-number ColE1/pMB1/pBR322/pUC origin of replication
   2391..2510    +  rep_origin     ARS1 (fragment): S. cerevisiae autonomously replicating sequence ARS1/ARS416
   2515..2561    +  promoter       HIS3 promoter (fragment): S. cerevisiae HIS3
   2562..2624    +  CDS            HIS3 (fragment): imidazoleglycerol-phosphate dehydratase, required for histidine biosynthesis; S. cerevisiae HIS3; yeast auxotrophic marker
   3528..4235    +  CDS            mNeonGreen: mNeonGreen is a basic (constitutively fluorescent) green/yellow fluorescent protein published in 2013, derived from Branchiostoma lanceolatum. It is reported to be a very rapidly-maturing monomer with moderate acid sensitivity.
   4436..5149    +  CDS            superfolder GFP: GFP variant that folds robustly even when fused to poorly folded proteins (Pédelacq et al., 2006)
   5161..5232    +  terminator     rrnB T1 terminator: transcription terminator T1 from the E. coli rrnB gene
   5248..5275    +  terminator     T7Te terminator: phage T7 early transcription terminator
   6334..6360    +  rep_origin     ARS1 (fragment): S. cerevisiae autonomously replicating sequence ARS1/ARS416
   6457..6578    +  CDS            HIS3 (fragment): imidazoleglycerol-phosphate dehydratase, required for histidine biosynthesis; S. cerevisiae HIS3; yeast auxotrophic marker
