[The description below was written by a language model from this plasmid's Addgene catalogue record and pLannotate feature annotations shown in this document.]
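Description:
pBBK26 is an empty parent vector from the Markerless Yeast Localization and Overexpression (MyLO) CRISPR-Cas9 toolkit, built on the pYTK089 backbone by BsaI Golden Gate assembly. It is a 6,683 nt yeast expression construct that is maintained in E. coli as a high-copy plasmid through a ColE1/pUC-type origin and selected with ampicillin via the bla gene and its promoter. No intact yeast selection marker or complete yeast replication origin is annotated. This fits its stated purpose of generating markerless integration cassettes rather than an episomal yeast plasmid.

As the name indicates, the payload is flanked by left and right homology arms (HomL and HomR) that direct genomic integration. The record does not name the target locus. Short fragments annotated as ARS1, HIS3 promoter and HIS3 coding sequence sit at both ends of the cassette and probably lie within these arms, though this is an inference from their positions. Between the arms, the name specifies a TEF2 promoter driving mNeonGreen, followed by a linker, a GFP dropout cassette and the SSA1 terminator. The promoter, linker and SSA1 terminator were not picked up by the automated annotation. The dropout consists of a superfolder GFP coding sequence followed by the bacterial rrnB T1 and T7Te terminators. In Golden Gate systems of this kind, such a cassette acts as a visual screening marker in E. coli, because colonies in which a gene of interest has replaced it lose green fluorescence. Cloning a gene in place of the dropout yields an N-terminal mNeonGreen fusion under TEF2 control. The resulting cassette can be integrated into the yeast genome with CRISPR-Cas9 help, without a selectable marker, for protein localization and overexpression studies.
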