Addgene plasmid #179010: pBBK26 pHomL-TEF2p-Neon(gfp)-Link-GFPdropout-SSA1t-HomR (AmpR)
Purpose: (Empty Backbone) Parent vector for markerless yeast integration cassettes with N-terminal Neon(gfp)-tagged genes
Depositing lab: Vincent Martin. Depositing organization: Concordia University. Publication: The MyLo CRISPR-Cas9 Toolkit: A Markerless Yeast Localization and Overexpression CRISPR-Cas9 Toolkit. Bean BDM, Whiteway M, Martin VJJ. G3 (Bethesda). 2022 Jun 16. pii: 6609175. doi: 10.1093/g3journal/jkac154. PubMed 35708612.
Backbone
  Vector backbone: pYTK089 (ColE1, AmpR)
  Vector type: Yeast Expression
Growth in bacteria
  Bacterial resistance: Ampicillin, 100 μg/mL
  Growth temperature: 37°C
  Growth strain: DH5alpha
  Copy number: High Copy
Gene/Insert
  Gene/Insert name: None
Terms and licenses: Academic/Nonprofit Terms; Industry Terms: Not Available to Industry
Depositor comments: Part of the Markerless Yeast Localization and Overexpression (MyLO) CRISPR-Cas9 Toolkit. Vector cloned using BsaI Golden Gate cloning
How to cite: pBBK26 pHomL-TEF2p-Neon(gfp)-Link-GFPdropout-SSA1t-HomR (AmpR) was a gift from Vincent Martin (Addgene plasmid # 179010 ; http://n2t.net/addgene:179010 ; RRID:Addgene_179010)
